Addgene plasmid #148048: pAc5.1B-EGFP-DmPAN2-R245E-dsRNAres_Y
Purpose: Insect Expression of DmPAN2-R245E-dsRNAres
Depositing lab: Elisa Izaurralde. Depositing organization: Max Planck Institute for Developmental Biology. Publication: An asymmetric PAN3 dimer recruits a single PAN2 exonuclease to mediate mRNA deadenylation and decay. Jonas S, Christie M, Peter D, Bhandari D, Loh B, Huntzinger E, Weichenrieder O, Izaurralde E. Nat Struct Mol Biol. 2014 Jul;21(7):599-608. doi: 10.1038/nsmb.2837. Epub 2014 Jun 1. PubMed 24880343.
Backbone
  Vector backbone: Unknown
  Vector type: Insect Expression
Growth in bacteria
  Bacterial resistance: Ampicillin, 100 μg/mL
  Growth temperature: 37°C
  Growth strain: DH5alpha
  Copy number: Low Copy
Gene/Insert
  Gene/Insert name: DmPAN2-R245E-dsRNAres
  Species: D. melanogaster (fly)
  Entrez Gene: PAN2 (a.k.a. Dmel_CG8232, A1Z7K9, CG8232, Dmel\CG8232, Pan2, pan2)
  Cloning method: Unknown
Terms and licenses: Academic/Nonprofit Terms; Industry Terms: Not Available to Industry
Depositor comments: ORF extracted from NCBI:LP04711 Plasmids from this collection were made available to the research community and donated after the lab closed. Please note that the sequence provided by the depositing laboratory may be theoretical/predicted or based on Sanger sequencing results. There may be discrepancies between sequencing results obtained by Addgene and the depositor sequence. If an Addgene verified sequence is not available, please contact before placing your order to request that our lab fully sequence the plasmid.
How to cite: pAc5.1B-EGFP-DmPAN2-R245E-dsRNAres_Y was a gift from Elisa Izaurralde (Addgene plasmid # 148048 ; http://n2t.net/addgene:148048 ; RRID:Addgene_148048)
