[The description below was written by a language model from this plasmid's Addgene catalogue record and pLannotate feature annotations shown in this document.]
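Description:
pAc5.1B-EGFP-DmPAN2-R245E-dsRNAres_Y is a 9,782 nt insect expression plasmid for producing a GFP-tagged mutant of Drosophila melanogaster PAN2 in fly cells. The catalogue lists the backbone as unknown, although the name and feature layout point to a pAc5.1-type vector. In bacteria it is maintained through a ColE1/pUC-type origin and selected with ampicillin via the β-lactamase gene and its own promoter. The origin is annotated as a high-copy type, whereas the repository entry records the plasmid as low copy. A partial tetracycline resistance fragment and a short SV40 large T antigen fragment are also annotated; these appear to be non-functional backbone remnants. No selection marker for insect cells is annotated.

The expression cassette is driven by the strong, constitutive Drosophila actin 5C (Ac5) promoter. It encodes EGFP followed by the PAN2 open reading frame, giving an N-terminal fluorescent fusion, and is terminated by an SV40 polyadenylation signal. A V5 epitope coding sequence lies just downstream of PAN2, but the record does not say whether it is translated in frame or is preceded by a stop codon. PAN2 is the catalytic subunit of the PAN2–PAN3 poly(A) nuclease, a cytoplasmic deadenylase complex that shortens mRNA poly(A) tails during general and miRNA-mediated turnover. The insert carries an R245E substitution, and the "dsRNAres" designation indicates a version altered to escape dsRNA-mediated knockdown. That design suits complementation experiments in which endogenous PAN2 is depleted by RNAi and the mutant is tested for rescue. The functional consequence of R245E is not stated in the record, though the associated study concerns how PAN3 recruits PAN2 for deadenylation.
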