Features (pLannotate 1.2.2; 10 found; start..end, strand, type, name):
     56..2568    +  promoter       Ac5 promoter: Drosophila melanogaster actin 5C promoter
   2588..3304    +  CDS            EGFP: EGFP is a basic (constitutively fluorescent) green fluorescent protein published in 1996, derived from Aequorea victoria. It is reported to be a rapidly-maturing weak dimer with moderate acid sensitivity.
   3329..7051    +  CDS            PAN2: PAN2_DROME - Experimental evidence at protein level: Swiss-Prot protein existence level 1. Catalytic subunit of the poly(A)-nuclease (PAN) deadenylation complex, one of two cytoplasmic mRNA deadenylases involved in general and miRNA-mediated mRNA turnover. PAN specifically shortens poly(A) tails of RNA and the activity is stimulated by poly(A)-binding protein (PABP). PAN deadenylation is followed by rapid degradation of the shortened mRNA tails by the CCR4-NOT complex. Deadenylated mRNAs are then degraded by two alternative mechanisms, namely exosome-mediated 3'-5' exonucleolytic degradation,
   7067..7108    +  CDS            V5 tag: epitope tag from simian virus 5
   7208..7342    -  polyA_signal   SV40 poly(A) signal: SV40 polyadenylation signal
   7365..7449    -  CDS            large T antigen (fragment): large T antigen from SV40 (simian virus 40)
   7450..7920    +  CDS            TcR (fragment): tetracycline efflux protein; tet; confers resistance to tetracycline
   7964..8552    -  rep_origin     ori: high-copy-number ColE1/pMB1/pBR322/pUC origin of replication
   8723..9583    -  CDS            AmpR: β-lactamase; bla; confers resistance to ampicillin, carbenicillin, and related antibiotics
   9584..9688    -  promoter       AmpR promoter: bla
>Addgene plasmid #148048 | pAc5.1B-EGFP-DmPAN2-R245E-dsRNAres_Y | depositor full sequence | sequence record 290495 | Full Sequence
CTTCAAGGAATTAATTCTATATTCTAAAAACACAAATGATACTTCTAAAAAAAATCATGAATGGCATCAA
CTCTGAATCAAATCTTTGCAGATGCACCTACTTCTCATTTCCACTGTCACATCATTTTTCCAGATCTCGC
TGCCTGTTATGTGGCCCACAAACCAAGACACGTTTTATGGCCATTAAAGCTGGCTGATCGTCGCCAAACA
CCAAATACATATCAATATGTACATTCGAGAAAGAAGCGATCAAAGAAGCGTCTTCGGGCGAGTAGGAGAA
TGCGGAGGAGAAGGAGAACGAGCTGATCTAGTATCTCTCCACAATCCAATGCCAACTGACCAACTGGCCA
TATTCGGAGCAATTTGAAGCCAATTTCCATCGCCTGGCGATCGCTCCATTCTTGGCTATATGTTTTTCAC
CGTTCCCGGGGCCATTTTCAAAGACTCGTCGGTAAGATAAGATTGTGTCACTCGCTGTCTCTCTTCATTT
GTCGAAGAATGCTGAGGAATTTCGCGATGACGTCGGCGAGTATTTTGAAGAATGAGAATAATTTGTATTT
ATACGAAAATCAGTTAGTGGAATTTTCTACAAAAACATGTTATCTATAGATAATTTTGTTGCAAAATATG
TTGACTATGACAAAGATTGTATGTATATACCTTTAATGTATTCTCATTTTCTTATGTATTTATAATGGCA
ATGATGATACTGATGATATTTTAAGATGATGCCAGACCACAGGCTGATTTCTGCGTCTTTTGCCGAACGC
AGTGCATGTGCGGTTGTTGTTTTTTGGAATAGTTTCAATTTTCGGACTGTCCGCTTTGATTTCAGTTTCT
TGGCTTATTCAAAAAGCAAAGTAAAGCCAAAAAAGCGAGATGGCAATACCAAATGCGGCAAAACGGTAGT
GGAAGGAAAGGGGTGCGGGGCAGCGGAAGGAAGGGTGGGGCGGGGCGTGGCGGGGTCTGTGGCTGGGCGC
GACGTCACCGACGTTGGAGCCACTCCTTTGACCATGTGTGCGTGTGTGTATTATTCGTGTCTCGCCACTC
GCCGGTTGTTTTTTTCTTTTTATCTCGCTCTCTCTAGCGCCATCTCGTACGCATGCTCAACGCACCGCAT
GTTGCCGTGTCCTTTATGCGTCATTTTGGCTCGAAATAGGCAATTATTTAAACAAAGATTAGTCAACGAA
AACGCTAAAATAAATAAGTCTACAATATGGTTACTTATTGCCATGTGTGTGCAGCCAACGATAGCAACAA
AAGCAACAACACAGTGGCTTTCCCTCTTTCACTTTTTGTTTGCAAGCGCGTGCGAGCAAGACGGCACGAC
CGGCAAACGCAATTACGCTGACAAAGAGCAGACGAAGTTTTGGCCGAAAAACATCAAGGCGCCTGATACG
AATGCATTTGCAATAACAATTGCGATATTTAATATTGTTTATGAAGCTGTTTGACTTCAAAACACACAAA
AAAAAAAATAAAACAAATTATTTGAAAGAGAATTAGGAATCGGACAGCTTATCGTTACGGGCTAACAGCA
CACCGAGACGAAATAGCTTACCTGACGTCACAGCCTCTGGAAGAACTGCCGCCAAGCAGAGAGAGAGAGA
AAAAGAGGGAGAGCAGCTTAGACCGCATGTGCTTGTGTGTGAGGCGTCTCTCTCTTCGTCTCCTGTTTGC
GCAAACGCATAGACTGCACTGAGAAAATCGATTACCTATTTTTTATGAATGAATATTTGCACTATTACTA
TTCAAAACTATTAAGATAGCAATCACATTCAATAGCCAAATACTATACCACCTGAGCGATGCAACGAAAT
GATCAATTTGAGCAAAAATGCTGCATATTTAGGACGGCATCATTATAGAAATGCTTCTTGCTGTGTACTT
TTCTCTCGTCTGGCAGCTGTTTCGCCGTTATTGTTAAAACCGGCTTAAGTTAGGTGTGTTTTCTACGACT
AGTGATGCCCCTACTAGAAGATGTGTGTTGCACAAATGTCCCTGAATAACCAATTTGAAGTGCAGATAGC
AGTAAACGTAAGCTAATATGAATATTATTTAACTGTAATGTTTTAATATCGCTGGACATTACTAATAAAC
CCACTATAAACACATGTACATATGTATGTTTTGGCATACAATGAGTAGTTGGGGAAAAAATGTGTAAAAG
CACCGTGACCATCACAGCATAAAGATAACCAGCTGAAGTATCGAATATGAGTAACCCCCAAATTGAATCA
CATGCCGCAACTGATAGGACCCATGGAAGTACACTCTTCATGGCGATATACAAGACACACACAAGCACGA
ACACCCAGTTGCGGAGGAAATTCTCCGTAAATGAAAACCCAATCGGCGAACAATTCATACCCATATATGG
TAAAAGTTTTGAACGCGACTTGAGAGCGGAGAGCATTGCGGCTGATAAGGTTTTAGCGCTAAGCGGGCTT
TATAAAACGGGCTGCGGGACCAGTTTTCATATCACTACCGTTTGAGTTCTTGTGCTGTGTGGATACTCCT
CCCGACACAAAGCCGCTCCATCAGCCAGCAGTCGTCTAATCCAGAGACCCCGGATCGGGGTACCAACATG
GTGAGCAAGGGCGAGGAGCTGTTCACCGGGGTGGTGCCCATCCTGGTCGAGCTGGACGGCGACGTAAACG
GCCACAAGTTCAGCGTGTCCGGCGAGGGCGAGGGCGATGCCACCTACGGCAAGCTGACCCTGAAGTTCAT
CTGCACCACCGGCAAGCTGCCCGTGCCCTGGCCCACCCTCGTGACCACCCTGACCTACGGCGTGCAGTGC
TTCAGCCGCTACCCCGACCACATGAAGCAGCACGACTTCTTCAAGTCCGCCATGCCCGAAGGCTACGTCC
AGGAGCGCACCATCTTCTTCAAGGACGACGGCAACTACAAGACCCGCGCCGAGGTGAAGTTCGAGGGCGA
CACCCTGGTGAACCGCATCGAGCTGAAGGGCATCGACTTCAAGGAGGACGGCAACATCCTGGGGCACAAG
CTGGAGTACAACTACAACAGCCACAACGTCTATATCATGGCCGACAAGCAGAAGAACGGCATCAAGGTGA
ACTTCAAGATCCGCCACAACATCGAGGACGGCAGCGTGCAGCTCGCCGACCACTACCAGCAGAACACCCC
CATCGGCGACGGCCCCGTGCTGCTGCCCGACAACCACTACCTGAGCACCCAGTCCGCCCTGAGCAAAGAC
CCCAACGAGAAGCGCGATCACATGGTCCTGCTGGAGTTCGTGACCGCCGCCGGGATCACTCTCGGCATGG
ACGAGCTGTACAAGCCAAGCTTGAATTCTGCAGATATCATGGACTATGTCTACTGTGGAACGGATCCGAT
TGGAGCTAGCGAGGATATCCTGTCCGTGTACGATGCCGGCAGTGCCCCCGGCAATGGTCATTTCAGCCCG
TCCTTTAACGGCTTTAATATTGGAACGACGGACCCCGAGTACGTCGAACTGGTCCCGGTCCTGGCTGATG
GAGGTGAACATTTTGGAGTGAGCTCCGTCGCCTTTGATGATTATGAGGAATTGTTGTGGATGGGAAATCA
AGGAGGACATGTGACCAGCTATTATACCAATAGCATGCAAAAATATACCAGCTTCCAAGTGCATGCTACG
GATATCGTCCGTGATATTAGCACGTTGGATAGCGGCGTCTTGGCCCTGACCCAAACGAGCTTGCGCCACC
AAATTCGTCGCGGCTTGCCGAAATTCACGTTTAAGAGCAATAATATGAAAGAAATGGTCTCCATGTTGCA
ACTGTCGCCCCACCGCTTGGTGATGGCTGGCTTGCAAGATGAACTGATTGATTTTGATTTGCGTACCCTG
AAAGAGACGCGTATTGAACACGTCGGCGCTGGAGGCTGTACCGTCTTGCGTAAAAACTCGCGCTACTTGT
TCGCTGGAGATCAATTGGGCACCGTTACCCTGCGTGATTTGAATTCCTTGTCCGTGCAACATACCATTAA
AACCCATACGAATATTCTGAGCGATTTTTCCGTGCAAGGCAACTTGCTGATTAGTTGTGGCTACAGCGGA
GAGCAAAATAACCTGGCCATCGACCGCTTCCTAATGGTCTACGATCTGCGCATGCTGCGCCTGATCGCGC
CCATTCAAGTGATGATTGATCCGCAGATGTTGAAGTTCCTGCCATCGCTGACATCCCAACTGGCCGTCGT
GTCCAGCTACGGCCAGGTTCAGCTGGTGGACACTGTGGAGCTCAGCGAGCCGCGAGTATCCATGTACCAG
ATCAACACCAACGGCAGCCAGTGCCTCAGCTTCGACATTAGCTCCTCTTCACAGGCCATGGCATTTGGGG
ACCAGTCGGGCCACATCAACATGATTGCCGCTGTACAAACGCCTCAGCCGCAGTTCAATCTCTACTCGCG
AAGCACAGAGTTTGCGGACGTGGTGCCACAGCTGCCGATGGTCTCCATTACGGACACCAACTTTCCGCTA
TCGTCGGTCATGCTACCGCACTTGACGACGGGCACACAATGGTTCTCAGATTGGCCGGAGGAACTGCTGC
GCTACCGCTACCACAGGCCCAAGACCATTGATCCCGAAGTGCTGAGCAACATGAAAATGCAGGGACCGAT
TGGATACTCGCCAAACCCACGCACCGCCCGTCGTAATCAAATTCCGTACGTGATTGAGCAGGGCGGCGTG
TGCAGTCCGAACGGAAATGGAACTGCGGCGGCGACCAAGGCGGAGAACGGTGTGAAAATCATTCCACGGC
GGTATCGCAAAGTCGAGCTGAAGTACACGAAGCTGGGCACCCAGGACTTTGACTTTGACCAGCATAATCA
AACATGTTTCGCGGGGCTGGAGGCAACGCTACCGAACTCCTACTGCAATGCTATGCTACAGATTTTGTAT
TTCACCGACGCGCTTCGCGTGAAGCTGCTGGAGCATTCGTGCATCAAGGAGTTTTGCCTGTCCTGCGAAC
TAGGGTTCCTCTTCAACATGCTGGATAAAAGTACCGCTTCTTCACCTTGCCAGGCCAGCAATTTCCTGCG
ATCTTTCCGCACTGTGCCAGAGGCCTCGGCACTGGGATTGATTCTCACCGACCGCTCATCGAACGTCAAT
CTAATATCGCTGATACAGAACTGGAACCGATTCATTTTGCATCAAATGCATTACGAAATATTCGATTCTA
GCAAGAACGCATCCACCTACAGCGGATCTGTGCAAACATCAACGAACGCGGAAAACGCGGGCTCTTCAGA
AACAAGTGGCTCCTCGGACCTTTACGATTCCATAAGTGATGAGAACTCCAAGGAGGACGATCGGGAACGC
AGTAAGATCAACGCAGAAACTGACATCAGTAAGATCTTTGGGACCAAGCAAATCTGTATAAACCGCTGCA
TCAAATGCCAAGAAGAGAAGATAAAGGAAAGCATTCTACTTGCCTGCAATTTGTCGTATCCCAACCACAT
CAAAGATAGTGATCAGTATTTCAACTTTGGCACCATTTTGAAGCGATCTCTCAGCTCCGAGAAGAGTATT
CAGGCCTTCTGCGAGAGATGTAAGAAGTTTTCGCCAACCAATCAGAGCGTGAAGGTGACTTCGCTTCCGC
AAATTCTGTCCATTAACTGTGGCCTCAACAACGAAAAAGACATTACCTTCCTGAAGCGCCAGCTCAATCG
CTGCAGCGAAAAGACGACTGTTGATGCGGCCGCTTCCTTGAGCACAAGCAAGCCGTGTCGATATGGAGCC
AACTGTTCGCGAAGTGACTGCCATTTCATGCATCCGGATCGAAAATCTCCATCGCACACAAGCCAACCGA
ATGCTGTCAACAATTCTCCCAATGGACGCCAAAAGTCCTGGTTTCCCCTTACATTTACTATGGGCATCAA
TGACCAAGGTGAGGTGCAGGTGCAAACTCAATCAGATGCAAGCAGTGGCAAATCGGAACAGGAGGAGGAA
ACGGAAAAGCCACCAACAAAGGGCTTGGACAACAATCGGATGTACGCGCTGCATGCCGTGGTGTGCCAAG
TCGATGATGGTACCCAAAAGAACTTGGTATCGTTGATAAATGTGCAGCGGCCATACCACACCATGAAACT
GGCTGAATCTGCAGATGACCCTCAGAGTCAATGGTATATTTTTAATGATTTTAGCATATCGCCCGTTTCG
CCACAAGAATCGGTATGGTTCACATTGGATTGGAAAGTTCCTTGCATACTCTTCTACAGACACGTAGAGG
ATGACTCTGAGTCTGCTAGTACTACTAGCTCGACCGTCACGGAAAGTGAAGAAACCATTCCATCAGAGAG
CAGCAGCGGCTCGCCAACAAATCTATCCAACCCTTTTCTAGAGGAAATTGTGAGTCCTATGCTAGGCAAC
TTAAGTGCAGACGCCACGCTGCAGCCCCTGCAGTCAGATGAAATGCCGCAGTCGGGTGATCTGGTCGCAA
TGGATGCCGAGTTCGTTACCCTAAATCCAGAGGAAAATGAGATTCGCCCGGATGGCAAAACGGCGACCAT
TAAGCCATGCCACATGAGTGTGGCCCGGATTTCATGTATACGAGGACAAGGCCCGGCTGAAGGAGTTCCA
TTCATGGACGATTACATATCCACCCAGGAGAAGGTCGTGGACTACCTAACTCAGTTCTCGGGAATCAAGC
CTGGCGACTTGGACGCTAACTTCAGCAAAAAGCGACTGACTGCCTTGAAGTACTCATACCAGAAATTAAA
ATACCTCGTTGACGTAGGAGTAATATTTGTCGGACATGGTCTGAAGAACGACTTTAGGGTCATAAACATC
TATGTACCGTCGGAGCAGATAATAGATACGGTGCACCTGTTTCACATGCCACATCATCGCATGGTTTCCC
TAAGATTTCTAGCCTGGCATTTCTTGGGTACTAAGATTCAGTCCGAGACGCACGACTCCATCGAAGATGC
ACGGACCACTCTGCAGCTCTACAAGCACTATTTGAAGCTGCAGGAGGAGAAGAAGTTTGCCAACGCTCTC
AAGAATCTTTACGAACGCGGAAAGCAGCTGCAGTGGAAGGTTCCAGAGGACTGACCGCGGTTCGAAGGTA
AGCCTATCCCTAACCCTCTCCTCGGTCTCGATTCTACGCGTACCGGTCATCATCACCATCACCATTGAGT
TTAAACCCGCTGATCAGCCTCGACTGTGCCTTCTAAGGCCTGAGCTCGCTGATCAGCCTCGATCGAGGAT
CCAGACATGATAAGATACATTGATGAGTTTGGACAAACCACAACTAGAATGCAGTGAAAAAAATGCTTTA
TTTGTGAAATTTGTGATGCTATTGCTTTATTTGTAACCATTATAAGCTGCAATAAACAAGTTAACAACAA
CAATTGCATTCATTTTATGTTTCAGGTTCAGGGGGAGGTGTGGGAGGTTTTTTAAAGCAAGTAAAACCTC
TACAAATGTGGTATGGCTGATTATGATCAGTCGACCGATGCCCTTGAGAGCCTTCAACCCAGTCAGCTCC
TTCCGGTGGGCGCGGGGCATGACTATCGTCGCCGCACTTATGACTGTCTTCTTTATCATGCAACTCGTAG
GACAGGTGCCGGCAGCGCTCTGGGTCATTTTCGGCGAGGACCGCTTTCGCTGGAGCGCGACGATGATCGG
CCTGTCGCTTGCGGTATTCGGAATCTTGCACGCCCTCGCTCAAGCCTTCGTCACTGGTCCCGCCACCAAA
CGTTTCGGCGAGAAGCAGGCCATTATCGCCGGCATGGCGGCCGACGCGCTGGGCTACGTCTTGCTGGCGT
TCGCGACGCGAGGCTGGATGGCCTTCCCCATTATGATTCTTCTCGCTTCCGGCGGCATCGGGATGCCCGC
GTTGCAGGCCATGCTGTCCAGGCAGGTAGATGACGACCATCAGGGACAGCTTCAAGGATCGCTCGCGGCT
CTTACCAGCCAGCAAAAGGCCAGGAACCGTAAAAAGGCCGCGTTGCTGGCGTTTTTCCATAGGCTCCGCC
CCCCTGACGAGCATCACAAAAATCGACGCTCAAGTCAGAGGTGGCGAAACCCGACAGGACTATAAAGATA
CCAGGCGTTTCCCCCTGGAAGCTCCCTCGTGCGCTCTCCTGTTCCGACCCTGCCGCTTACCGGATACCTG
TCCGCCTTTCTCCCTTCGGGAAGCGTGGCGCTTTCTCAATGCTCACGCTGTAGGTATCTCAGTTCGGTGT
AGGTCGTTCGCTCCAAGCTGGGCTGTGTGCACGAACCCCCCGTTCAGCCCGACCGCTGCGCCTTATCCGG
TAACTATCGTCTTGAGTCCAACCCGGTAAGACACGACTTATCGCCACTGGCAGCAGCCACTGGTAACAGG
ATTAGCAGAGCGAGGTATGTAGGCGGTGCTACAGAGTTCTTGAAGTGGTGGCCTAACTACGGCTACACTA
GAAGGACAGTATTTGGTATCTGCGCTCTGCTGAAGCCAGTTACCTTCGGAAAAAGAGTTGGTAGCTCTTG
ATCCGGCAAACAAACCACCGCTGGTAGCGGTGGTTTTTTTGTTTGCAAGCAGCAGATTACGCGCAGAAAA
AAAGGATCTCAAGAAGATCCTTTGATCTTTTCTACGGGGTCTGACGCTCAGTGGAACGAAAACTCACGTT
AAGGGATTTTGGTCATGAGATTATCAAAAAGGATCTTCACCTAGATCCTTTTAAATTAAAAATGAAGTTT
TAAATCAATCTAAAGTATATATGAGTAAACTTGGTCTGACAGTTACCAATGCTTAATCAGTGAGGCACCT
ATCTCAGCGATCTGTCTATTTCGTTCATCCATAGTTGCCTGACTCCCCGTCGTGTAGATAACTACGATAC
GGGAGGGCTTACCATCTGGCCCCAGTGCTGCAATGATACCGCGAGACCCACGCTCACCGGCTCCAGATTT
ATCAGCAATAAACCAGCCAGCCGGAAGGGCCGAGCGCAGAAGTGGTCCTGCAACTTTATCCGCCTCCATC
CAGTCTATTAATTGTTGCCGGGAAGCTAGAGTAAGTAGTTCGCCAGTTAATAGTTTGCGCAACGTTGTTG
CCATTGCTGCAGGCATCGTGGTGTCACGCTCGTCGTTTGGTATGGCTTCATTCAGCTCCGGTTCCCAACG
ATCAAGGCGAGTTACATGATCCCCCATGTTGTGCAAAAAAGCGGTTAGCTCCTTCGGTCCTCCGATCGTT
GTCAGAAGTAAGTTGGCCGCAGTGTTATCACTCATGGTTATGGCAGCACTGCATAATTCTCTTACTGTCA
TGCCATCCGTAAGATGCTTTTCTGTGACTGGTGAGTACTCAACCAAGTCATTCTGAGAATAGTGTATGCG
GCGACCGAGTTGCTCTTGCCCGGCGTCAACACGGGATAATACCGCGCCACATAGCAGAACTTTAAAAGTG
CTCATCATTGGAAAACGTTCTTCGGGGCGAAAACTCTCAAGGATCTTACCGCTGTTGAGATCCAGTTCGA
TGTAACCCACTCGTGCACCCAACTGATCTTCAGCATCTTTTACTTTCACCAGCGTTTCTGGGTGAGCAAA
AACAGGAAGGCAAAATGCCGCAAAAAAGGGAATAAGGGCGACACGGAAATGTTGAATACTCATACTCTTC
CTTTTTCAATATTATTGAAGCATTTATCAGGGTTATTGTCTCATGAGCGGATACATATTTGAATGTATTT
AGAAAAATAAACAAATAGGGGTTCCGCGCACATTTCCCCGAAAAGTGCCACCTGACGTCTAAGAAACCAT
TATTATCATGACATTAACCTATAAAAATAGGCGTATCACGAGGCCCTTTCGT
